Addgene plasmid #129867: pRDAX-364 N-Tag Venus210[1] L20 {Esp3I(2x)} EBPF2
Purpose: PPI (BiFC/TriFC) assay vector
Depositing lab: Gary Lewin. Depositing organization: Max-Delbrueck-Centrum fuer Molekulare Medizin (MDC).
Backbone
  Vector backbone: custom built
  Vector type: Mammalian Expression
Growth in bacteria
  Bacterial resistance: Ampicillin, 100 μg/mL
  Growth temperature: 37°C
  Growth strain: DH5alpha
  Copy number: High Copy
Gene/Insert
  Gene/Insert name: Venus
  Species: M. musculus (mouse)
  Cloning method: Restriction Enzyme; 5′ cloning site unknown (unknown if destroyed); 3′ cloning site unknown (unknown if destroyed)
Terms and licenses: Academic/Nonprofit Terms; Industry Terms: Not Available to Industry
How to cite: pRDAX-364 N-Tag Venus210[1] L20 {Esp3I(2x)} EBPF2 was a gift from Gary Lewin (Addgene plasmid # 129867 ; http://n2t.net/addgene:129867 ; RRID:Addgene_129867)
