[The description below was written by a language model from this plasmid's Addgene catalogue record and pLannotate feature annotations shown in this document.]
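Description:
pRDAX-364 N-Tag Venus210[1] L20 {Esp3I(2x)} EBPF2 is a custom-built mammalian expression plasmid of about 6.6 kb, designed as a recipient vector for protein–protein interaction assays based on bimolecular or trimolecular fluorescence complementation (BiFC/TriFC). It is maintained in E. coli through a high-copy ColE1/pUC-type origin and selected with ampicillin via the β-lactamase gene under its own promoter.

The expression unit is driven by the human CMV immediate-early enhancer and promoter, followed by a chimeric β-globin/immunoglobulin intron that promotes efficient processing of the transcript. The first open reading frame is a truncated mVenus coding segment, annotated as a fragment of about 630 nt, which matches the name's indication of an N-terminal Venus piece split near residue 210. On its own this fragment should be non-fluorescent; yellow signal is reconstituted only when a partner protein brings in the complementary Venus portion. The name further suggests that a linker ("L20") and a pair of Esp3I type IIS sites lie downstream of the fragment, so that a gene of interest can be inserted in frame and receive the Venus fragment as an N-terminal tag. These elements are not annotated in the feature table, and no candidate protein is present in the plasmid as deposited. The mouse species listed in the catalogue does not fit the insert, since Venus derives from Aequorea victoria.

An EMCV IRES then directs translation of EBFP2 from the same transcript, providing a blue marker of transfection and expression level that is independent of complementation. A second chimeric intron, a WPRE and the bGH polyadenylation signal complete the cassette. A T3 promoter, a β-globin fragment and a rabbit β-globin poly(A) signal lie further downstream.
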