Features (pLannotate 1.2.2; 16 found; start..end, strand, type, name):
    155..532     +  enhancer       CMV enhancer: human cytomegalovirus immediate early enhancer
    534..733     +  promoter       CMV promoter: human cytomegalovirus (CMV) immediate early promoter
    872..1004    +  intron         chimeric intron: chimera between introns from human β-globin and immunoglobulin heavy chain genes
   1025..1654    +  CDS            mVenus (fragment): mVenus is a basic (constitutively fluorescent) yellow fluorescent protein published in 2006, derived from Aequorea victoria. It is reported to be a rapidly-maturing monomer with moderate acid sensitivity.
   1756..2342    +  misc_feature   IRES2: internal ribosome entry site (IRES) of the encephalomyocarditis virus (EMCV)
   2343..3062    +  CDS            EBFP2: enhanced blue variant of GFP (Ai et al., 2007) mammalian codon-optimized
   3108..3240    +  intron         chimeric intron: chimera between introns from human β-globin and immunoglobulin heavy chain genes
   3249..3837    +  misc_feature   WPRE: woodchuck hepatitis virus posttranscriptional regulatory element
   3841..3857    +  misc_feature   MCS (fragment): pUC18/19 multiple cloning site
   3870..3981    +  polyA_signal   bGH poly(A) signal: bovine growth hormone polyadenylation signal
   4077..4095    -  promoter       T3 promoter: promoter for bacteriophage T3 RNA polymerase
   4154..4228    +  CDS            HBB (fragment): HBB_PONPY - Experimental evidence at transcript level: Swiss-Prot protein existence level 2. Involved in oxygen transport from the lung to the various peripheral tissues. From Pongo pygmaeus (Bornean orangutan).
   4299..4354    +  polyA_signal   β-globin poly(A) signal: rabbit β-globin polyadenylation signal (Gil and Proudfoot, 1987)
   4733..5321    -  rep_origin     ori: high-copy-number ColE1/pMB1/pBR322/pUC origin of replication
   5492..6352    -  CDS            AmpR: β-lactamase; bla; confers resistance to ampicillin, carbenicillin, and related antibiotics
   6353..6457    -  promoter       AmpR promoter: bla
>Addgene plasmid #129867 | pRDAX-364 N-Tag Venus210[1] L20 {Esp3I(2x)} EBPF2 | addgene full sequence | sequence record 265049 | Addgene NGS Result
GCCTGCCTCCAGGCCTCAATATTGGCCATTAGCCATATTATTCATTGGTTATATAGCATAAATCAATATT
GGCTATTGGCCATTGCATACGTTGTATCTATATCATAATATGTACATTTATATTGGCTCATGTCCAATAT
GACCGCCATGTTGGCATTGATTATTGACTAGTTATTAATAGTAATCAATTACGGGGTCATTAGTTCATAG
CCCATATATGGAGTTCCGCGTTACATAACTTACGGTAAATGGCCCGCCTGGCTGACCGCCCAACGACCCC
CGCCCATTGACGTCAATAATGACGTATGTTCCCATAGTAACGCCAATAGGGACTTTCCATTGACGTCAAT
GGGTGGAGTATTTACGGTAAACTGCCCACTTGGCAGTACATCAAGTGTATCATATGCCAAGTCCGCCCCC
TATTGACGTCAATGACGGTAAATGGCCCGCCTGGCATTATGCCCAGTACATGACCTTACGGGACTTTCCT
ACTTGGCAGTACATCTACGTATTAGTCATCGCTATTACCATGGTGATGCGGTTTTGGCAGTACACCAATG
GGCGTGGATAGCGGTTTGACTCACGGGGATTTCCAAGTCTCCACCCCATTGACGTCAATGGGAGTTTGTT
TTGGCACCAAAATCAACGGGACTTTCCAAAATGTCGTAATAACCCCGCCCCGTTGACGCAAATGGGCGGT
AGGCGTGTACGGTGGGAGGTCTATATAAGCAGAGCTCGTTTAGTGAACCGTCAGATCACTAGAAGCTTTA
TTGCGGTAGTTTATCACAGTTAAATTGCTAACGCAGTCAGTGCTTCTGACACAACAGTCTCGAACTTAAG
CTGCAGAAGTTGGTCGTGAGGCACTGGGCAGGTAAGTATCAAGGTTACAAGACAGGTTTAAGGAGACCAA
TAGAAACTGGGCTTGTCGAGACAGAGAAGACTCTTGCGTTTCTGATAGGCACCTATTGGTCTTACTGACA
TCCACTTTGCCTTTCTCTCCACAGGTGTCCACTCCCAGGCCACCATGGTGTCAAAGGGAGAAGAGTTGTT
TACCGGTGTTGTTCCCATACTGGTGGAACTGGATGGTGACGTCAATGGACACAAGTTTAGCGTTTCTGGC
GAAGGAGAAGGCGATGCTACCTATGGCAAACTGACCCTCAAACTGATCTGTACGACTGGAAAGTTGCCTG
TACCTTGGCCAACACTGGTCACAACCTTGGGCTATGGGCTGCAATGCTTTGCCCGTTATCCTGATCACAT
GAAGCAACATGACTTCTTTAAGTCTGCTATGCCAGAGGGATATGTGCAGGAACGGACTATCTTCTTCAAG
GACGACGGCAACTACAAGACGAGAGCTGAGGTGAAATTTGAGGGTGACACACTGGTGAATCGCATAGAGC
TGAAAGGCATCGACTTCAAAGAAGATGGGAATATTCTCGGGCATAAACTCGAGTACAACTACAATTCCCA
CAACGTGTACATCACTGCCGATAAGCAGAAGAATGGGATTAAGGCGAACTTCAAGATCCGACACAACATC
GAGGATGGTGGGGTCCAGCTTGCCGACCATTATCAGCAGAACACACCCATTGGGGATGGACCAGTCCTGT
TGCCGGATAACCACTACCTCAGTTACCAGAGCAAACTGTCCAAAGGGAGTCCTGGCGGTGGATCCGGAGG
CTCTGGGAGCTCTGCCAGCGGTGGCAGCACCTCCCGAGACGCCGAGGCACGCCGTCTCCTAAGAATTCAG
ATCCGCCCCTCTCCCTCCCCCCCCCCTAACGTTACTGGCCGAAGCCGCTTGGAATAAGGCCGGTGTGCGT
TTGTCTATATGTTATTTTCCACCATATTGCCGTCTTTTGGCAATGTGAGGGCCCGGAAACCTGGCCCTGT
CTTCTTGACGAGCATTCCTAGGGGTCTTTCCCCTCTCGCCAAAGGAATGCAAGGTCTGTTGAATGTCGTG
AAGGAAGCAGTTCCTCTGGTAGCTTCTTGAAGACAAACAACGTCTGTAGCGACCCTTTGCAGGCAGCGGA
ACCCCCCACCTGGCGACAGGTGCCTCTGCGGCCAAAAGCCACGTGTATAAGATACACCTGCAAAGGCGGC
ACAACCCCAGTGCCACGTTGTGAGTTGGATAGTTGTGGAAAGAGTCAAATGGCTCTCCTCAAGCGTATTC
AACAAGGGGCTGAAGGATGCCCAGAAGGTACCCCATTGTATGGGATCTGATCTGGGGCCTCGGTACACAT
GCTTTACATGTGTTTAGTCGAGGTTAAAAAAACGTCTAGGCCCCCCGAACCACGGGGACGTGGTTTTCCT
TTGAAAAACACGATGATAATATGGCCACAACCATGGTGAGCAAGGGCGAGGAGCTGTTCACCGGGGTGGT
GCCCATCCTGGTCGAGCTGGACGGCGACGTAAACGGCCACAAGTTCAGCGTGAGGGGCGAGGGCGAGGGC
GATGCCACCAACGGCAAGCTGACCCTGAAGTTCATCTGCACCACCGGCAAGCTGCCCGTGCCCTGGCCCA
CCCTCGTGACCACCCTGAGCCACGGCGTGCAGTGCTTCGCCCGCTACCCCGACCACATGAAGCAGCACGA
CTTCTTCAAGTCCGCCATGCCCGAAGGCTACGTCCAGGAGCGCACCATCTTCTTCAAGGACGACGGCACC
TACAAGACCCGCGCCGAGGTGAAGTTCGAGGGCGACACCCTGGTGAACCGCATCGAGCTGAAGGGCGTCG
ACTTCAAGGAGGACGGCAACATCCTGGGGCACAAGCTGGAGTACAACTTCAACAGCCACAACATCTATAT
CATGGCCGTCAAGCAGAAGAACGGCATCAAGGTGAACTTCAAGATCCGCCACAACGTGGAGGACGGCAGC
GTGCAGCTCGCCGACCACTACCAGCAGAACACCCCCATCGGCGACGGCCCCGTGCTGCTGCCCGACAGCC
ACTACCTGAGCACCCAGTCCGTGCTGAGCAAAGACCCCAACGAGAAGCGCGATCACATGGTCCTGCTGGA
GTTCCGCACCGCCGCCGGGATCACTCTCGGCATGGACGAGCTGTACAAGTAAACCGGTGCTCGAGGTACC
GATGAATAGCTAAGGTAGAGGCCGCAGGTAAGTATCAAGGTTACAAGACAGGTTTAAGGAGACCAATAGA
AACTGGGCTTGTCGAGACAGAGAAGACTCTTGCGTTTCTGATAGGCACCTATTGGTCTTACTGACATCCA
CTTTGCCTTTCTCTCCACAGGTGTCGACAATCAACCTCTGGATTACAAAATTTGTGAAAGATTGACTGGT
ATTCTTAACTATGTTGCTCCTTTTACGCTATGTGGATACGCTGCTTTAATGCCTTTGTATCATGCTATTG
CTTCCCGTATGGCTTTCATTTTCTCCTCCTTGTATAAATCCTGGTTGCTGTCTCTTTATGAGGAGTTGTG
GCCCGTTGTCAGGCAACGTGGCGTGGTGTGCACTGTGTTTGCTGACGCAACCCCCACTGGTTGGGGCATT
GCCACCACCTGTCAGCTCCTTTCCGGGACTTTCGCTTTCCCCCTCCCTATTGCCACGGCGGAACTCATCG
CCGCCTGCCTTGCCCGCTGCTGGACAGGGGCTCGGCTGTTGGGCACTGACAATTCCGTGGTGTTGTCGGG
GAAGCTGACGTCCTTTCCATGGCTGCTCGCCTGTGTTGCCACCTGGATTCTGCGCGGGACGTCCTTCTGC
TACGTCCCTTCGGCCCTCAATCCAGCGGACCTTCCTTCCCGCGGCCTGCTGCCGGCTCTGCGGCCTCTTC
CGCGTCTTCGCCTTCGCCCTCAGACGAGTCGGATCTCCCTTTGGGCCGCCTCCCCGCCTGGAATTCGAGC
TCGGTACGATCAGCCTCGACTGTGCCTTCTAGTTGCCAGCCATCTGTTGTTTGCCCCTCCCCCGTGCCTT
CCTTGACCCTGGAAGGTGCCACTCCCACTGTCCTTTCCTAATAAAATGAGGAAATTGCATCGCATTGTCT
GAGTAGGTGTCATTCTATTCTGGGGGGTGGGGTGGGGCAGGACAGCAAGGGGGAGGATTGGGAAGACAAT
AGCCCAGCTTTTGTTCCCTTTAGTGAGGGTTAATTGCGCGCTTGGCGTAATCATGGTCATAGCTGTTTCC
TGTGTGAAATTGTTATCCGCTAATTCACTCCTCAGGTGCAGGCTGCCTATCAGAAGGTGGTGGCTGGTGT
GGCCAATGCCCTGGCTCACAAATACCACTGAGATCTTTTTCCCTCTGCCAAAAATTATGGGGACATCATG
AAGCCCCTTGAGCATCTGACTTCTGGCTAATAAAGGAAATTTATTTTCATTGCAATAGTGTGTTGGAATT
TTTTGTGTCTCTCACTCGGAAGGACATATGGGAGGGCAAATCATTTAAAACATCAGAATGAGTATTTGGT
TTAGAGTTTGGCAACATATGCCCATATGCTGGCTGCCATGAACAAAGGTTGGCTATAAAGAGGTCATCAG
TATATGAAACAGCCCCCTGCTGTCCATTCCTTATTCCATAGAAAAGCCTTGACTTGAGGTTAGATTTTTT
TTATATTTTGTTTTGTGTTATTTTTTTCTTTAACATCCCTAAAATTTTCCTTACATGTTTTACTAGCCAG
ATTTTTCCTCCTCTCCTGACTACTCCCAGTCATAGCTGTCCCTCTTCTCTTATGGAGATCGGCCGGCCGC
CGGCGTCGACGCGCGCGGCCGCGGCGCGCCGTTGCTGGCGTTTTTCCATAGGCTCCGCCCCCCTGACGAG
CATCACAAAAATCGACGCTCAAGTCAGAGGTGGCGAAACCCGACAGGACTATAAAGATACCAGGCGTTTC
CCCCTGGAAGCTCCCTCGTGCGCTCTCCTGTTCCGACCCTGCCGCTTACCGGATACCTGTCCGCCTTTCT
CCCTTCGGGAAGCGTGGCGCTTTCTCATAGCTCACGCTGTAGGTATCTCAGTTCGGTGTAGGTCGTTCGC
TCCAAGCTGGGCTGTGTGCACGAACCCCCCGTTCAGCCCGACCGCTGCGCCTTATCCGGTAACTATCGTC
TTGAGTCCAACCCGGTAAGACACGACTTATCGCCACTGGCAGCAGCCACTGGTAACAGGATTAGCAGAGC
GAGGTATGTAGGCGGTGCTACAGAGTTCTTGAAGTGGTGGCCTAACTACGGCTACACTAGAAGAACAGTA
TTTGGTATCTGCGCTCTGCTGAAGCCAGTTACCTTCGGAAAAAGAGTTGGTAGCTCTTGATCCGGCAAAC
AAACCACCGCTGGTAGCGGTGGTTTTTTTGTTTGCAAGCAGCAGATTACGCGCAGAAAAAAAGGATCTCA
AGAAGATCCTTTGATCTTTTCTACGGGGTCTGACGCTCAGTGGAACGAAAACTCACGTTAAGGGATTTTG
GTCATGAGATTATCAAAAAGGATCTTCACCTAGATCCTTTTAAATTAAAAATGAAGTTTTAAATCAATCT
AAAGTATATATGAGTAAACTTGGTCTGACAGTTACCAATGCTTAATCAGTGAGGCACCTATCTCAGCGAT
CTGTCTATTTCGTTCATCCATAGTTGCCTGACTCCCCGTCGTGTAGATAACTACGATACGGGAGGGCTTA
CCATCTGGCCCCAGTGCTGCAATGATACCGCGAGACCCACGCTCACCGGCTCCAGATTTATCAGCAATAA
ACCAGCCAGCCGGAAGGGCCGAGCGCAGAAGTGGTCCTGCAACTTTATCCGCCTCCATCCAGTCTATTAA
TTGTTGCCGGGAAGCTAGAGTAAGTAGTTCGCCAGTTAATAGTTTGCGCAACGTTGTTGCCATTGCTACA
GGCATCGTGGTGTCACGCTCGTCGTTTGGTATGGCTTCATTCAGCTCCGGTTCCCAACGATCAAGGCGAG
TTACATGATCCCCCATGTTGTGCAAAAAAGCGGTTAGCTCCTTCGGTCCTCCGATCGTTGTCAGAAGTAA
GTTGGCCGCAGTGTTATCACTCATGGTTATGGCAGCACTGCATAATTCTCTTACTGTCATGCCATCCGTA
AGATGCTTTTCTGTGACTGGTGAGTACTCAACCAAGTCATTCTGAGAATAGTGTATGCGGCGACCGAGTT
GCTCTTGCCCGGCGTCAATACGGGATAATACCGCGCCACATAGCAGAACTTTAAAAGTGCTCATCATTGG
AAAACGTTCTTCGGGGCGAAAACTCTCAAGGATCTTACCGCTGTTGAGATCCAGTTCGATGTAACCCACT
CGTGCACCCAACTGATCTTCAGCATCTTTTACTTTCACCAGCGTTTCTGGGTGAGCAAAAACAGGAAGGC
AAAATGCCGCAAAAAAGGGAATAAGGGCGACACGGAAATGTTGAATACTCATACTCTTCCTTTTTCAATA
TTATTGAAGCATTTATCAGGGTTATTGTCTCATGAGCGGATACATATTTGAATGTATTTAGAAAAATAAA
CAAATAGGGGTTCCGCGCACATTTCCCCGAAAAGTGCCACCTGACGTCTAAGAAACCATTATTATCATGA
CATTAACCTATAAAAATAGGCGTATCACGAGGCCCTTTCGTCTACGCGCGCGCCGGCGGCGCGCCGTCGA
CGGCCGGCCGCGGCCGC
